>Addgene plasmid #224475 | p5E-TetO8x-CMVmin (JDW 1087) | addgene full sequence | sequence record 447421 | Addgene NGS Result
CTTTCCTGCGTTATCCCCTGATTCTGTGGATAACCGTATTACCGCCTTTGAGTGAGCTGATACCGCTCGC
CGCAGCCGAACGACCGAGCGCAGCGAGTCAGTGAGCGAGGAAGCGGAAGAGCGCCCAATACGCAAACCGC
CTCTCCCCGCGCGTTGGCCGATTCATTAATGCAGCTGGCACGACAGGTTTCCCGACTGGAAAGCGGGCAG
TGAGCGCAACGCAATTAATACGCGTACCGCTAGCCAGGAAGAGTTTGTAGAAACGCAAAAAGGCCATCCG
TCAGGATGGCCTTCTGCTTAGTTTGATGCCTGGCAGTTTATGGCGGGCGTCCTGCCCGCCACCCTCCGGG
CCGTTGCTTCACAACGTTCAAATCCGCTCCCGGCGGATTTGTCCTACTCAGGAGAGCGTTCACCGACAAA
CAACAGATAAAACGAAAGGCCCAGTCTTCCGACTGAGCCTTTCGTTTTATTTGATGCCTGGCAGTTCCCT
ACTCTCGCGTTAACGCTAGCATGGATGTTTTCCCAGTCACGACGTTGTAAAACGACGGCCAGTCTTAAGC
TCGGGCCCGAGTTAACGCTACCATGGAGCTCCAAATAATGATTTTATTTTGACTGATAGTGACCTGTTCG
TTGCAACAAATTGATAAGCAATGCTTTTTTATAATGCCAACTTTGTATAGAAAAGTTGGTAATACGACTC
ACTATAGGGCGAATTGGGTACCGGGCCCCCCCTCGAGGGATCCAAGCTGGCCGCACGTCTCCCTATCAGT
GATAGAGAAGTCGACACGTCTCGAGCTCCCTATCAGTGATAGAGAAGGTACGTCTAGAACGTCTCCCTAT
CAGTGATAGAGAAGTCGACACGTCTCGAGCTCCCTATCAGTGATAGAGAAGGTACGTCTAGAACGTCTCC
CTATCAGTGATAGAGAAGTCGACACGTCTCGAGCTCCCTATCAGTGATAGAGAAGGTACGTCTAGAACGT
CTCCCTATCAGTGATAGAGAAGTCGACACGTCTCGAGCTCCCTATCAGTGATAGAGAAGGTACCCCCTAT
ATAAGCAGAGCTCGTTTAGTGAACCGTCAGATCGCCTGGAGACGCCATCCACGCTGTTTTGACCTCCATA
GAAGACACCGGGACCGATCCAGCCTCCGCGGTGGAGCTCCAGCTTTTGTTCCCTTTAGTGAGGGTTAATT
CAAGTTTGTACAAAAAAGTTGAACGAGAAACGTAAAATGATATAAATATCAATATATTAAATTAGATTTT
GCATAAAAAACAGACTACATAATACTGTAAAACACAACATATGCAGTCACTATGAACCAACTACTTAGAT
GGTATTAGTGACCTGTAGAATTCGAGCTCTAGAGCTGCAGGGCGGCCGCGATATCCCCTATAGTGAGTCG
TATTACATGGTCATAGCTGTTTCCTGGCAGCTCTGGCCCGTGTCTCAAAATCTCTGATGTTACATTGCAC
AAGATAAAAATATATCATCATGAACAATAAAACTGTCTGCTTACATAAACAGTAATACAAGGGGTGTTAT
GAGCCATATTCAACGGGAAACGTCGAGGCCGCGATTAAATTCCAACATGGATGCTGATTTATATGGGTAT
AAATGGGCTCGCGATAATGTCGGGCAATCAGGTGCGACAATCTATCGCTTGTATGGGAAGCCCGATGCGC
CAGAGTTGTTTCTGAAACATGGCAAAGGTAGCGTTGCCAATGATGTTACAGATGAGATGGTCAGACTAAA
CTGGCTGACGGAATTTATGCCTCTTCCGACCATCAAGCATTTTATCCGTACTCCTGATGATGCATGGTTA
CTCACCACTGCGATCCCCGGAAAAACAGCATTCCAGGTATTAGAAGAATATCCTGATTCAGGTGAAAATA
TTGTTGATGCGCTGGCAGTGTTCCTGCGCCGGTTGCATTCGATTCCTGTTTGTAATTGTCCTTTTAACAG
CGATCGCGTATTTCGTCTCGCTCAGGCGCAATCACGAATGAATAACGGTTTGGTTGATGCGAGTGATTTT
GATGACGAGCGTAATGGCTGGCCTGTTGAACAAGTCTGGAAAGAAATGCATAAACTTTTGCCATTCTCAC
CGGATTCAGTCGTCACTCATGGTGATTTCTCACTTGATAACCTTATTTTTGACGAGGGGAAATTAATAGG
TTGTATTGATGTTGGACGAGTCGGAATCGCAGACCGATACCAGGATCTTGCCATCCTATGGAACTGCCTC
GGTGAGTTTTCTCCTTCATTACAGAAACGGCTTTTTCAAAAATATGGTATTGATAATCCTGATATGAATA
AATTGCAGTTTCATTTGATGCTCGATGAGTTTTTCTAATCAGAATTGGTTAATTGGTTGTAACACTGGCA
GAGCATTACGCTGACTTGACGGGACGGCGCAAGCTCATGACCAAAATCCCTTAACGTGAGTTACGCGTCG
TTCCACTGAGCGTCAGACCCCGTAGAAAAGATCAAAGGATCTTCTTGAGATCCTTTTTTTCTGCGCGTAA
TCTGCTGCTTGCAAACAAAAAAACCACCGCTACCAGCGGTGGTTTGTTTGCCGGATCAAGAGCTACCAAC
TCTTTTTCCGAAGGTAACTGGCTTCAGCAGAGCGCAGATACCAAATACTGTTCTTCTAGTGTAGCCGTAG
TTAGGCCACCACTTCAAGAACTCTGTAGCACCGCCTACATACCTCGCTCTGCTAATCCTGTTACCAGTGG
CTGCTGCCAGTGGCGATAAGTCGTGTCTTACCGGGTTGGACTCAAGACGATAGTTACCGGATAAGGCGCA
GCGGTCGGGCTGAACGGGGGGTTCGTGCACACAGCCCAGCTTGGAGCGAACGACCTACACCGAACTGAGA
TACCTACAGCGTGAGCTATGAGAAAGCGCCACGCTTCCCGAAGGGAGAAAGGCGGACAGGTATCCGGTAA
GCGGCAGGGTCGGAACAGGAGAGCGCACGAGGGAGCTTCCAGGGGGAAACGCCTGGTATCTTTATAGTCC
TGTCGGGTTTCGCCACCTCTGACTTGAGCGTCGATTTTTGTGATGCTCGTCAGGGGGGCGGAGCCTATGG
AAAAACGCCAGCAACGCGGCCTTTTTACGGTTCCTGGCCTTTTGCTGGCCTTTTGCTCACATGTT
Features (pLannotate 1.2.2; 22 found; start..end, strand, type, name):
    121..213     +  CDS            lacI (fragment): lac repressor; lacI; The lac repressor binds to the lac operator to inhibit transcription in E. coli. This inhibition can be relieved by adding lactose or isopropyl-β-D-thiogalactopyranoside (IPTG).
    268..295     -  terminator     rrnB T2 terminator: transcription terminator T2 from the E. coli rrnB gene
    427..470     +  terminator     rrnB T1 terminator: Escherichia coli rrnB; transcription terminator T1 from the E. coli rrnB gene
    517..553     -  CDS            lacZα (fragment): LacZα fragment of β-galactosidase; lacZ fragment
    592..677     +  protein_bind   attL1 (fragment): mutant version of attL; recombination site for the Gateway® LR reaction LR Clonase™
    668..688     +  protein_bind   attB4: mutant version of attB; core recombination site for the Gateway® BP reaction BP Clonase™
    690..708     +  promoter       T7 promoter: promoter for bacteriophage T7 RNA polymerase
    717..738     -  misc_feature   MCS (fragment): pBluescript multiple cloning site
    759..779     +  promoter       tight TRE promoter (fragment): Tet-responsive promoter PTight, consisting of seven tet operator sequences followed by the minimal CMV promoter
    796..816     +  promoter       tight TRE promoter (fragment): Tet-responsive promoter PTight, consisting of seven tet operator sequences followed by the minimal CMV promoter
    833..853     +  promoter       tight TRE promoter (fragment): Tet-responsive promoter PTight, consisting of seven tet operator sequences followed by the minimal CMV promoter
    870..890     +  promoter       tight TRE promoter (fragment): Tet-responsive promoter PTight, consisting of seven tet operator sequences followed by the minimal CMV promoter
    907..927     +  promoter       tight TRE promoter (fragment): Tet-responsive promoter PTight, consisting of seven tet operator sequences followed by the minimal CMV promoter
    944..964     +  promoter       tight TRE promoter (fragment): Tet-responsive promoter PTight, consisting of seven tet operator sequences followed by the minimal CMV promoter
    981..1001    +  promoter       tight TRE promoter (fragment): Tet-responsive promoter PTight, consisting of seven tet operator sequences followed by the minimal CMV promoter
   1018..1038    +  promoter       tight TRE promoter (fragment): Tet-responsive promoter PTight, consisting of seven tet operator sequences followed by the minimal CMV promoter
   1046..1091    +  promoter       TRE3GV promoter (fragment): 3rd-generation Tet-responsive promoter that can be activated by binding of Tet-On® 3G, optimized for retroviral and lentiviral vectors
   1172..1190    -  promoter       T3 promoter: promoter for bacteriophage T3 RNA polymerase
   1191..1314    +  protein_bind   attR1: mutant version of attR; recombination site for the Gateway® LR reaction LR Clonase™
   1387..1405    -  promoter       T7 promoter: promoter for bacteriophage T7 RNA polymerase
   1539..2348    +  CDS            KanR: aminoglycoside phosphotransferase; aph(3')-Ia; confers resistance to kanamycin in bacteria or G418 (Geneticin®) in eukaryotes
   2495..3083    +  rep_origin     ori: high-copy-number ColE1/pMB1/pBR322/pUC origin of replication
