[The description below was written by a language model from this plasmid's Addgene catalogue record and pLannotate feature annotations shown in this document.]
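Description:
p5E-TetO8x-CMVmin (JDW 1087) is a small (about 3.1 kb) Gateway 5' entry clone built on the p5E-MCS backbone and intended as a promoter module for multisite Gateway assembly. It is propagated in E. coli through a high-copy ColE1/pUC-type origin and selected with kanamycin via an aminoglycoside phosphotransferase (KanR) gene. Upstream of the recombination cassette sit rrnB T1 and T2 transcription terminators, a standard feature of entry vectors that insulates the insert from read-through transcription. Short lacI and lacZα fragments are backbone remnants without functional significance.

The payload is a synthetic tetracycline-responsive promoter. The annotation detects eight evenly spaced tet operator repeats (each called as a fragment of the PTight-type TRE), followed by a short segment matching a TRE3G-type promoter that corresponds to the minimal CMV promoter named in the record. On its own the minimal promoter has little activity; binding of a tetracycline-controlled transactivator (tTA or rtTA) to the operators drives transcription, giving doxycycline-regulated expression of whatever is placed downstream. The element is flanked by Gateway recombination sites annotated as an attL1 fragment overlapping an attB4 core on the 5' side and attR1 on the 3' side, the pattern expected of an attL4/attR1 5' entry clone. T7 and T3 phage promoters and a residual pBluescript polylinker fragment lie at the insert borders. The insert was introduced by restriction cloning, though the sites used are not recorded.

In an LR reaction, the plasmid is combined with middle and 3' entry clones and a destination vector to build Tet-inducible transgenes, as part of a modular cloning toolbox for vertebrate model systems.
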