Addgene plasmid #224475: p5E-TetO8x-CMVmin (JDW 1087)
Purpose: Gateway compatible 5' entry clone containing 8 tet operons (TREs) upstream of a minimal CMV promoter
Depositing lab: Joshua Wythe. Depositing organization: University of Virginia. Publication: Multisite Assembly of Gateway Induced Clones (MAGIC): a flexible cloning toolbox with diverse applications in vertebrate model systems. Gillespie W, Zhang Y, Ruiz OE, Cerda J, Ortiz-Guzman J, Turner WD, Largoza G, Sherman M, Mosser LE, Fujimoto E, Chien CB, Kwan KM, Arenkiel BR, Devine WP, Wythe JD. bioRxiv [Preprint]. 2024 Jul 13:2024.07.13.603267. doi: 10.1101/2024.07.13.603267. PubMed 39026881.
Backbone
  Vector backbone: p5E-MCS
  Vector type: Gateway cloning
Growth in bacteria
  Bacterial resistance: Kanamycin, 50 μg/mL
  Growth temperature: 37°C
  Growth strain: DH5alpha
  Copy number: High Copy
Gene/Insert
  Gene/Insert name: TetO(8x)-CMV promoter
  Species: Synthetic
  Cloning method: Restriction Enzyme; 5′ cloning site unknown (unknown if destroyed)
Terms and licenses: Academic/Nonprofit Terms; Industry Terms: Not Available to Industry
Depositor comments: Please visit https://doi.org/10.1101/2024.07.13.603267 for bioRxiv preprint.
How to cite: p5E-TetO8x-CMVmin (JDW 1087) was a gift from Joshua Wythe (Addgene plasmid # 224475 ; http://n2t.net/addgene:224475 ; RRID:Addgene_224475)
